Addgene plasmid #192112: pVRC8400-SARS-CoV-2-S2P-BA.4/5-AVI
Purpose: Expresses SARS-CoV-2 S2P protein from the BA.4 and BA.5 variants with single chain Fc, HRV3C protease cleavage site, and AVI tag
Depositing lab: Peter Kwong. Depositing organization: National Institute of Allergy and Infectious Diseases (NIAID).
Backbone
  Vector backbone: pVRC8400
  Vector type: Mammalian Expression
Growth in bacteria
  Bacterial resistance: Kanamycin, 50 μg/mL
  Growth temperature: 37°C
  Growth strain: DH5alpha
  Copy number: Unknown
Gene/Insert
  Gene/Insert name: SARS-CoV-2-S2P-BA.4/5
  Mutation: T19I, L24S, P25-, P26-, A27-, H69-, V70-, G142D, V213G, G339D, S371F, S373P, S375F, T376A, D405N, R408S, K417N, N440K, L452R, S477N, T478K, E484A, F486V, Q498R, N501Y, Y505H, D614G, H655Y, N679K, P681H, N764K, D796Y, Q954H, N969K
  Entrez Gene: S (a.k.a. GU280_gp02, spike glycoprotein)
  Tag / fusion protein: scFc (N terminal on insert); HRV3C (N terminal on insert); AVI (C terminal on insert)
Terms and licenses: Academic/Nonprofit Terms; Industry Terms: Not Available to Industry
How to cite: pVRC8400-SARS-CoV-2-S2P-BA.4/5-AVI was a gift from Peter Kwong (Addgene plasmid # 192112 ; http://n2t.net/addgene:192112 ; RRID:Addgene_192112)
