[The description below was written by a language model from this plasmid's Addgene catalogue record and pLannotate feature annotations shown in this document.]
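Description:
pVRC8400-SARS-CoV-2-S2P-BA.4/5-AVI is a 9.6 kb mammalian expression plasmid built on the pVRC8400 backbone for producing a soluble SARS-CoV-2 spike antigen from the Omicron BA.4/BA.5 lineages. It is propagated in E. coli using a high-copy ColE1/pUC-type origin and selected with kanamycin through an aph(3')-Ia resistance gene. Short annotated fragments of bom, rop, β-lactamase and a Tn903 transposition protein appear to be backbone remnants rather than functional elements.

Expression is driven by the human CMV immediate-early enhancer and promoter, followed by a truncated HTLV-1 5' LTR segment and a partial CMV intron A. This leader arrangement is generally used to boost transcript processing and translation, and a bovine growth hormone polyadenylation signal terminates the transcript. The open reading frame begins with a short region matching a mouse immunoglobulin heavy-chain variable gene, which probably serves as the secretion signal, although the record does not say so. Human IGHG1 constant-region sequence comes next, corresponding to the single-chain Fc listed in the catalogue. According to the catalogue, an HRV3C protease cleavage site lies between the Fc and the spike, and an AVI tag sits at the spike C terminus; neither is individually annotated in the feature table.

The spike fragment carries the listed BA.4/5 substitutions and deletions, including L452R, F486V, the 69–70 deletion and D614G. The S2P designation conventionally denotes the two-proline prefusion-stabilised form. The Fc would allow affinity capture, HRV3C cleavage would release the spike, and the AVI tag would permit site-specific biotinylation. That makes the construct suited to preparing antigen probes for binding or B-cell sorting studies, though the record does not specify these uses.
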