Features (pLannotate 1.2.2; 15 found; start..end, strand, type, name):
    137..235     +  misc_feature   bom (fragment): basis of mobility region from pBR322
    321..700     +  enhancer       CMV enhancer: human cytomegalovirus immediate early enhancer
    701..904     +  promoter       CMV promoter: human cytomegalovirus (CMV) immediate early promoter
    993..1220    +  LTR            5' LTR (truncated) (fragment): truncated 5' long terminal repeat (LTR) from human T-cell leukemia virus (HTLV) type 1
   1224..1334    +  intron         CMV intron (fragment): modified intron A from human cytomegalovirus
   1379..1447    +  CDS            Ighv1-61 (fragment): HVM05_MOUSE - Also known as Igh-VJ558. Experimental evidence at protein level: Swiss-Prot protein existence level 1. From Mus musculus (Mouse).
   1781..2797    +  CDS            IGHG1: IGHG1_HUMAN - Experimental evidence at protein level: Swiss-Prot protein existence level 1. Constant region of immunoglobulin heavy chains. Immunoglobulins, also known as antibodies, are membrane-bound or secreted glycoproteins produced by B lymphocytes. In the recognition phase of humoral immunity, the membrane-bound immunoglobulins serve as receptors which, upon binding of a specific antigen, trigger the clonal expansion and differentiation of B lymphocytes into immunoglobulins- secreting plasma cells. Secreted immunoglobulins mediate the effector phase of humoral immunity, which results in
   2852..6421    +  CDS            S (fragment): SPIKE_SARS2 - Experimental evidence at protein level: Swiss-Prot protein existence level 1. [Spike glycoprotein]: May down-regulate host tetherin (BST2) by lysosomal degradation, thereby counteracting its antiviral activity. From Severe acute respiratory syndrome coronavirus 2 (2019-nCoV) (SARS-CoV-2).
   6615..6839    +  polyA_signal   bGH poly(A) signal: bovine growth hormone polyadenylation signal
   7377..7965    -  rep_origin     ori: high-copy-number ColE1/pMB1/pBR322/pUC origin of replication
   8137..8208    -  CDS            bla(M) (fragment): β-lactamase lacking the signal sequence; bla(M); allows cytosolic expression of β-lactamase
   8220..8366    -  CDS            TRA2_ECOLX (fragment): Protein predicted: Swiss-Prot protein existence level 4. Required for transposition of transposon Tn903. From Escherichia coli.
   8507..9322    -  CDS            KanR: aminoglycoside phosphotransferase; aph(3')-Ia; confers resistance to kanamycin in bacteria or G418 (Geneticin®) in eukaryotes
   9445..9532    -  promoter       AmpR promoter (fragment): bla
   9627..35      +  CDS            rop (fragment) (across the origin): Rop protein, which maintains plasmids at low copy number; rop
>Addgene plasmid #192112 | pVRC8400-SARS-CoV-2-S2P-BA.4/5-AVI | addgene full sequence | sequence record 374988 | Addgene NGS Result
TCGCGCGTTTCGGTGATGACGGTGAAAACCTCTGACACATGCAGCTCCCGGAGACGGTCACAGCTTGTCT
GTAAGCGGATGCCGGGAGCAGACAAGCCCGTCAGGGCGCGTCAGCGGGTGTTGGCGGGTGTCGGGGCTGG
CTTAACTATGCGGCATCAGAGCAGATTGTACTGAGAGTGCACCATATGCGGTGTGAAATACCGCACAGAT
GCGTAAGGAGAAAATACCGCATCAGATTGGCTATTGGCCATTGCATACGTTGTATCCATATCATAATATG
TACATTTATATTGGCTCATGTCCAACATTACCGCCATGTTGACATTGATTATTGACTAGTTATTAATAGT
AATCAATTACGGGGTCATTAGTTCATAGCCCATATATGGAGTTCCGCGTTACATAACTTACGGTAAATGG
CCCGCCTGGCTGACCGCCCAACGACCCCCGCCCATTGACGTCAATAATGACGTATGTTCCCATAGTAACG
CCAATAGGGACTTTCCATTGACGTCAATGGGTGGAGTATTTACGGTAAACTGCCCACTTGGCAGTACATC
AAGTGTATCATATGCCAAGTACGCCCCCTATTGACGTCAATGACGGTAAATGGCCCGCCTGGCATTATGC
CCAGTACATGACCTTATGGGACTTTCCTACTTGGCAGTACATCTACGTATTAGTCATCGCTATTACCATG
GTGATGCGGTTTTGGCAGTACATCAATGGGCGTGGATAGCGGTTTGACTCACGGGGATTTCCAAGTCTCC
ACCCCATTGACGTCAATGGGAGTTTGTTTTGGCACCAAAATCAACGGGACTTTCCAAAATGTCGTAACAA
CTCCGCCCCATTGACGCAAATGGGCGGTAGGCGTGTACGGTGGGAGGTCTATATAAGCAGAGCTCGTTTA
GTGAACCGTCAGATCGCCTGGAGACGCCATCCACGCTGTTTTGACCTCCATAGAAGACACCGGGACCGAT
CCAGCCTCCATCGGCTCGCATCTCTCCTTCACGCGCCCGCCGCCCTACCTGAGGCCGCCATCCACGCCGG
TTGAGTCGCGTTCTGCCGCCTCCCGCCTGTGGTGCCTCCTGAACTGCGTCCGCCGTCTAGGTAAGTTTAA
AGCTCAGGTCGAGACCGGGCCTTTGTCCGGCGCTCCCTTGGAGCCTACCTAGACTCAGCCGGCTCTCCAC
GCTTTGCCTGACCCTGCTTGCTCAACTCTAGTTAACGGTGGAGGGCAGTGTAGTCTGAGCAGTACTCGTT
GCTGCCGCGCGCGCCACCAGACATAATAGCTGACAGACTAACAGACTGTTCCTTTCCATGGGTCTTTTCT
GCAGTCACCGTCGTCGACACGTGTGATCAGATATCGCGGCCGCCCACCATGGGATGGTCATGTATCATCC
TTTTTCTAGTAGCAACTGCAACCGGCGTACATTCCGCACCAGAGCTGCTGGGAGGACCTAGCGTGTTCCT
GTTTCCCCCTAAGCCTAAGGACACCCTGATGATCAGCCGGACCCCAGAGGTGACATGCGTGGTGGTGGAC
GTGTCCCACGAGGACCCCGAGGTGAAGTTCAACTGGTACGTGGATGGCGTGGAGGTGCACAATGCCAAGA
CCAAGCCAAGGGAGGAGCAGTACAACTCTACCTATCGCGTGGTGAGCGTGCTGACAGTGCTGCACCAGGA
CTGGCTGAACGGCAAGGAGTACAAGTGTAAGGTGTCTAATAAGGCCCTGCCTGCCCCAATCGAGAAGACC
ATCAGCAAGGCAAAGGGACAGCCAAGGGAGCCTCAGGTGTATACCCTGCCACCCAGCCGCGACGAGCTGA
CAAAGAACCAGGTGTCCCTGTACTGCCTGGTGAAGGGCTTCTATCCTTCCGATATCGCCGTGGAGTGGGA
GTCTAATGGCCAGCCAGAGAACAATTACAAGACCACACCTCCAGTGCTGGACTCCGATGGCTCTTTCTTT
CTGTATTCCAAGCTGACCGTGGATAAGAGCCGGTGGCAGCAGGGCAACGTGTTTAGCTGTTCCGTGATGC
ACGAGGCCCTGCACAATCACTACACACAGAAGTCTCTGAGCCTGTCCCCCGGCAAGGGAGGAGGAGGCAG
CGGCGGAGGAGGCTCCGGAGGCGGCGGCTCTGGCGGCGGCGGCAGCGCCCCTGAACTGCTGGGAGGACCA
AGCGTGTTCCTGTTTCCACCTAAGCCCAAAGATACCCTGATGATCTCCAGGACCCCTGAAGTCACCTGCG
TGGTCGTGGACGTGTCTCATGAGGACCCCGAAGTCAAGTTCAACTGGTACGTGGACGGAGTCGAAGTCCA
TAACGCCAAGACCAAGCCTAGAGAAGAGCAGTACAACTCCACCTATAGAGTGGTGTCTGTGCTGACAGTG
CTGCATCAGGATTGGCTGAATGGCAAGGAATATAAGTGTAAGGTGAGCAATAAGGCCCTGCCCGCCCCTA
TCGAGAAGACCATCTCTAAAGCCAAAGGACAGCCAAGGGAGCCACAGGTGTATACACTGCCACCCAGCCG
GGACGAGCTGACCAAGAACCAGGTGAGCCTGACATGTCTGGTCAAGGGCTTCTACCCCAGTGACATTGCT
GTGGAGTGGGAGTCCAATGGCCAGCCTGAGAACAATTATAAAACTACCCCACCAGTGCTGGACAGCGATG
GCTCCTTCTTTCTGACCAGCAAGCTGACAGTGGATAAGTCCCGCTGGCAGCAGGGAAACGTGTTTTCTTG
TAGCGTGATGCATGAGGCCCTGCATAACCACTACACCCAGAAGTCCCTGTCTCTGAGCCCAGGCAAGGGA
GGCAGCGGAGGCGGAGGCAGCGGAGGCCTGGAGGTGCTGTTTCAGGGCCCTCAGTGCGTGAACCTGATCA
CCCGAACCCAGAGCTACACCAACAGCTTTACACGGGGCGTGTACTACCCTGACAAGGTGTTCAGATCTAG
CGTCCTGCACAGCACTCAGGACCTCTTCCTGCCGTTCTTCAGCAACGTGACATGGTTCCACGCCATCAGC
GGCACAAACGGAACCAAGCGGTTTGATAACCCCGTCCTGCCATTCAATGATGGAGTTTACTTCGCCAGTA
CCGAGAAGAGTAACATCATCCGGGGCTGGATCTTCGGCACCACCCTGGATAGCAAAACACAGAGCCTCCT
GATCGTGAACAATGCCACGAACGTCGTGATCAAGGTGTGCGAGTTCCAGTTTTGCAATGATCCTTTCCTG
GATGTGTACTACCACAAGAACAACAAGAGCTGGATGGAAAGCGAGTTCAGAGTCTACAGCAGCGCCAACA
ACTGCACATTCGAGTACGTCTCTCAGCCTTTTCTGATGGACCTTGAGGGGAAACAAGGCAACTTCAAGAA
CCTGAGAGAATTCGTGTTCAAGAACATCGACGGCTACTTCAAAATCTACTCCAAGCACACACCCATCAAC
CTGGGCCGGGACCTCCCTCAGGGCTTCAGCGCCCTGGAACCCCTGGTCGACCTGCCCATAGGCATCAACA
TAACGCGGTTCCAAACCCTGCTGGCCCTGCATAGATCCTACCTGACTCCTGGCGACAGCAGCAGCGGATG
GACCGCCGGAGCTGCAGCCTACTATGTGGGCTACCTGCAACCTAGAACCTTCCTGCTGAAGTACAACGAG
AACGGCACAATCACAGACGCCGTCGACTGCGCCCTGGACCCTCTCTCTGAGACAAAGTGCACCCTGAAGT
CCTTCACCGTGGAAAAGGGCATCTACCAGACCAGCAACTTCCGGGTGCAGCCTACAGAGAGCATCGTGCG
ATTTCCAAACATTACCAACCTCTGCCCCTTCGACGAGGTGTTTAACGCCACAAGATTTGCCTCCGTTTAC
GCCTGGAATAGAAAGAGAATCAGCAATTGTGTGGCCGACTACTCCGTGCTGTATAACTTCGCCCCTTTCT
TCGCCTTCAAGTGCTACGGCGTTTCCCCAACAAAGCTGAATGACCTGTGCTTCACCAACGTGTACGCCGA
CTCCTTCGTAATTAGAGGCAATGAGGTGTCCCAGATCGCACCAGGCCAGACCGGTAACATCGCTGACTAC
AACTATAAGCTGCCTGATGATTTTACAGGCTGCGTGATCGCCTGGAACTCCAACAAGCTGGATAGCAAGG
TGGGCGGCAACTACAACTACAGATACCGGCTGTTTCGCAAGTCTAACCTGAAACCTTTCGAGAGAGACAT
CTCCACAGAGATCTACCAGGCCGGTAACAAGCCTTGTAACGGGGTGGCCGGCGTGAACTGTTACTTCCCT
CTGCAAAGCTACGGCTTCCGGCCTACCTATGGAGTCGGCCACCAGCCATACCGGGTGGTCGTGCTGTCCT
TCGAGTTACTCCACGCCCCCGCCACCGTCTGCGGTCCTAAGAAGTCCACCAATCTGGTTAAGAACAAATG
CGTGAACTTCAACTTCAACGGCCTGACCGGGACCGGCGTGCTGACCGAAAGCAACAAAAAGTTCCTCCCC
TTCCAGCAGTTCGGCCGTGATATCGCTGACACCACAGATGCCGTCAGAGATCCACAGACCCTGGAAATCC
TGGATATTACACCCTGCTCCTTCGGAGGAGTTTCTGTGATCACCCCCGGGACCAATACCAGCAACCAGGT
GGCTGTGCTGTACCAAGGTGTTAACTGCACCGAGGTTCCTGTGGCCATCCACGCCGATCAGCTGACACCT
ACTTGGAGAGTGTACTCCACTGGCTCCAATGTGTTCCAGACCAGGGCCGGATGTCTGATCGGCGCCGAGT
ACGTGAATAACAGTTACGAGTGCGACATCCCTATCGGCGCCGGCATCTGTGCCAGCTACCAGACCCAGAC
AAAAAGCCATGGGTCTGCTTCCTCTGTAGCTAGCCAGAGCATCATCGCCTACACCATGAGCCTGGGCGCA
GAGAACAGCGTGGCCTATTCCAACAACTCTATCGCCATTCCCACCAACTTTACAATTAGCGTCACAACAG
AGATCCTGCCCGTGAGCATGACCAAGACCAGCGTGGACTGTACAATGTACATCTGTGGCGACAGCACTGA
ATGCAGCAACCTGCTGCTGCAATACGGCTCCTTTTGCACCCAACTGAAACGGGCGCTGACCGGAATCGCC
GTGGAACAGGACAAAAATACCCAGGAGGTGTTCGCCCAAGTGAAGCAGATCTACAAGACCCCACCTATCA
AGTACTTCGGCGGCTTTAACTTTAGCCAGATTCTCCCTGATCCTTCTAAGCCTAGCAAGCGGAGCTTTAT
CGAGGATCTGCTGTTCAACAAGGTCACCCTGGCCGATGCCGGCTTTATCAAACAGTATGGCGATTGCCTG
GGCGACATAGCCGCCAGAGATCTGATCTGCGCCCAGAAATTCAACGGCCTGACAGTTCTCCCACCTCTGC
TGACCGACGAGATGATCGCTCAGTACACCTCTGCCCTGCTGGCTGGCACCATCACATCTGGGTGGACATT
TGGCGCCGGCGCCGCCCTGCAGATCCCCTTTGCCATGCAGATGGCCTATAGATTCAACGGAATCGGCGTG
ACCCAGAACGTGCTGTATGAAAACCAGAAGCTGATCGCTAACCAGTTCAATTCTGCCATCGGCAAGATCC
AGGACTCCCTCTCCTCTACCGCCAGCGCCCTGGGCAAACTGCAGGACGTGGTGAATCATAACGCCCAAGC
CCTGAACACCCTGGTGAAGCAGCTCAGCAGCAAATTTGGCGCCATCAGCTCTGTGCTGAACGATATCCTG
TCTAGACTGGACCCTCCAGAAGCCGAAGTCCAGATCGATAGACTGATCACAGGCAGACTGCAGTCCCTGC
AAACCTACGTGACCCAACAGCTGATCAGGGCCGCTGAAATAAGAGCCAGCGCCAATCTCGCCGCTACCAA
GATGTCCGAGTGTGTGCTGGGACAGTCTAAACGCGTTGACTTCTGCGGCAAAGGCTATCACCTGATGAGC
TTCCCCCAGAGCGCGCCGCACGGCGTGGTGTTCCTGCATGTGACATACGTGCCTGCCCAAGAGAAGAATT
TCACAACCGCCCCTGCCATCTGCCACGACGGCAAGGCCCACTTCCCAAGAGAGGGCGTTTTCGTTTCCAA
TGGCACACACTGGTTCGTGACACAAAGAAACTTCTACGAACCCCAGATTATCACCACCGACAACACCTTC
GTGAGTGGCAATTGTGACGTGGTCATCGGAATCGTGAACAACACAGTGTACGACCCTCTGCAACCTGAGC
TGGACTCTTTTAAGGAAGAGCTGGACAAGTACTTTAAAAACCACACCAGCCCCGATGTGGACCTGGGCGA
CATCAGTGGCATTAACGCCAGCGTGGTGAACATCCAAAAGGAAATCGACAGACTGAACGAGGTGGCCAAG
AACCTGAACGAGTCCCTGATCGACCTGCAGGAGCTCGGCAAATACGAGCAGGGATCTGGATACATCCCCG
AGGCCCCCAGAGATGGCCAGGCCTACGTGCGGAAGGACGGCGAGTGGGTACTGCTGAGCACATTCCTGGG
CAGATCCGGAGGAGGCCTGGTGCCACAGCAGAGCGGAGGCCTGAACGACATCTTCGAGGCCCAGAAGATC
GAGTGGCACGAGGGCTGATGAGGATCCAGATCTGCTGTGCCTTCTAGTTGCCAGCCATCTGTTGTTTGCC
CCTCCCCCGTGCCTTCCTTGACCCTGGAAGGTGCCACTCCCACTGTCCTTTCCTAATAAAATGAGGAAAT
TGCATCGCATTGTCTGAGTAGGTGTCATTCTATTCTGGGGGGTGGGGTGGGGCAGGACAGCAAGGGGGAG
GATTGGGAAGACAATAGCAGGCATGCTGGGGATGCGGTGGGCTCTATGGGTACCCAGGTGCTGAAGAATT
GACCCGGTTCCTCCTGGGCCAGAAAGAAGCAGGCACATCCCCTTCTCTGTGACACACCCTGTCCACGCCC
CTGGTTCTTAGTTCCAGCCCCACTCATAGGACACTCATAGCTCAGGAGGGCTCCGCCTTCAATCCCACCC
GCTAAAGTACTTGGAGCGGTCTCTCCCTCCCTCATCAGCCCACCAAACCAAACCTAGCCTCCAAGAGTGG
GAAGAAATTAAAGCAAGATAGGCTATTAAGTGCAGAGGGAGAGAAAATGCCTCCAACATGTGAGGAAGTA
ATGAGAGAAATCATAGAATTTTAAGGCCATGATTTAAGGCCATCATGGCCTTAATCTTCCGCTTCCTCGC
TCACTGACTCGCTGCGCTCGGTCGTTCGGCTGCGGCGAGCGGTATCAGCTCACTCAAAGGCGGTAATACG
GTTATCCACAGAATCAGGGGATAACGCAGGAAAGAACATGTGAGCAAAAGGCCAGCAAAAGGCCAGGAAC
CGTAAAAAGGCCGCGTTGCTGGCGTTTTTCCATAGGCTCCGCCCCCCTGACGAGCATCACAAAAATCGAC
GCTCAAGTCAGAGGTGGCGAAACCCGACAGGACTATAAAGATACCAGGCGTTTCCCCCTGGAAGCTCCCT
CGTGCGCTCTCCTGTTCCGACCCTGCCGCTTACCGGATACCTGTCCGCCTTTCTCCCTTCGGGAAGCGTG
GCGCTTTCTCATAGCTCACGCTGTAGGTATCTCAGTTCGGTGTAGGTCGTTCGCTCCAAGCTGGGCTGTG
TGCACGAACCCCCCGTTCAGCCCGACCGCTGCGCCTTATCCGGTAACTATCGTCTTGAGTCCAACCCGGT
AAGACACGACTTATCGCCACTGGCAGCAGCCACTGGTAACAGGATTAGCAGAGCGAGGTATGTAGGCGGT
GCTACAGAGTTCTTGAAGTGGTGGCCTAACTACGGCTACACTAGAAGAACAGTATTTGGTATCTGCGCTC
TGCTGAAGCCAGTTACCTTCGGAAAAAGAGTTGGTAGCTCTTGATCCGGCAAACAAACCACCGCTGGTAG
CGGTGGTTTTTTTGTTTGCAAGCAGCAGATTACGCGCAGAAAAAAAGGATCTCAAGAAGATCCTTTGATC
TTTTCTACGGGGTCTGACGCTCAGTGGAACGAAAACTCACGTTAAGGGATTTTGGTCATGAGATTATCAA
AAAGGATCTTCACCTAGATCCTTTTAAATTAAAAATGAAGTTTTAAATCAATCTAAAGTATATATGAGTA
AACTTGGTCTGACAGTTACCAATGCTTAATCAGTGAGGCACCTATCTCAGCGATCTGTCTATTTCGTTCA
TCCATAGTTGCCTGACTCGGGGGGGGGGGGCGCTGAGGTCTGCCTCGTGAAGAAGGTGTTGCTGACTCAT
ACCAGGCCTGAATCGCCCCATCATCCAGCCAGAAAGTGAGGGAGCCACGGTTGATGAGAGCTTTGTTGTA
GGTGGACCAGTTGGTGATTTTGAACTTTTGCTTTGCCACGGAACGGTCTGCGTTGTCGGGAAGATGCGTG
ATCTGATCCTTCAACTCAGCAAAAGTTCGATTTATTCAACAAAGCCGCCGTCCCGTCAAGTCAGCGTAAT
GCTCTGCCAGTGTTACAACCAATTAACCAATTCTGATTAGAAAAACTCATCGAGCATCAAATGAAACTGC
AATTTATTCATATCAGGATTATCAATACCATATTTTTGAAAAAGCCGTTTCTGTAATGAAGGAGAAAACT
CACCGAGGCAGTTCCATAGGATGGCAAGATCCTGGTATCGGTCTGCGATTCCGACTCGTCCAACATCAAT
ACAACCTATTAATTTCCCCTCGTCAAAAATAAGGTTATCAAGTGAGAAATCACCATGAGTGACGACTGAA
TCCGGTGAGAATGGCAAAAGCTTATGCATTTCTTTCCAGACTTGTTCAACAGGCCAGCCATTACGCTCGT
CATCAAAATCACTCGCATCAACCAAACCGTTATTCATTCGTGATTGCGCCTGAGCGAGACGAAATACGCG
ATCGCTGTTAAAAGGACAATTACAAACAGGAATCGAATGCAACCGGCGCAGGAACACTGCCAGCGCATCA
ACAATATTTTCACCTGAATCAGGATATTCTTCTAATACCTGGAATGCTGTTTTCCCGGGGATCGCAGTGG
TGAGTAACCATGCATCATCAGGAGTACGGATAAAATGCTTGATGGTCGGAAGAGGCATAAATTCCGTCAG
CCAGTTTAGTCTGACCATCTCATCTGTAACATCATTGGCAACGCTACCTTTGCCATGTTTCAGAAACAAC
TCTGGCGCATCGGGCTTCCCATACAATCGATAGATTGTCGCACCTGATTGCCCGACATTATCGCGAGCCC
ATTTATACCCATATAAATCAGCATCCATGTTGGAATTTAATCGCGGCCTCGAGCAAGACGTTTCCCGTTG
AATATGGCTCATAACACCCCTTGTATTACTGTTTATGTAAGCAGACAGTTTTATTGTTCATGATGATATA
TTTTTATCTTGTGCAATGTAACATCAGAGATTTTGAGACACAACGTGGCTTTCCCCCCCCCCCCATTATT
GAAGCATTTATCAGGGTTATTGTCTCATGAGCGGATACATATTTGAATGTATTTAGAAAAATAAACAAAT
AGGGGTTCCGCGCACATTTCCCCGAAAAGTGCCACCTGACGTCTAAGAAACCATTATTATCATGACATTA
ACCTATAAAAATAGGCGTATCACGAGGCCCTTTCGTC
